Addgene plasmid #243972: pUPD3_RBS_J61123
Purpose: GoldenBraid2.0 Ribosome binding site.
Depositing lab: Christophe Herman. Depositing organization: Baylor College of Medicine. Publication: GoldenBraid2.0 E. coli: a comprehensive and characterized toolkit for enterics. Cooke MB, Welch KT, Ramirez LD, Wen AX, Marciano DC, Herman C. Synth Biol (Oxf). 2025 Aug 14;10(1):ysaf015. doi: 10.1093/synbio/ysaf015. eCollection 2025. PubMed 40927394.
Backbone
  Vector backbone: pUPD3
  Vector type: Bacterial Expression
Growth in bacteria
  Bacterial resistance: Chloramphenicol, 25 μg/mL
  Growth temperature: 37°C
  Growth strain: DH5alpha
  Copy number: High Copy
Gene/Insert
  Gene/Insert name: J61123
  Species: Synthetic
  Insert size (bp): 20
  Cloning method: Golden Gate
Terms and licenses: Academic/Nonprofit Terms; Industry Terms: Not Available to Industry
How to cite: pUPD3_RBS_J61123 was a gift from Christophe Herman (Addgene plasmid # 243972 ; http://n2t.net/addgene:243972 ; RRID:Addgene_243972)
