[The description below was written by a language model from this plasmid's Addgene catalogue record and pLannotate feature annotations shown in this document.]
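Description:
pUPD3_RBS_J61123 is a small (about 2.4 kb) GoldenBraid2.0 part-entry plasmid that stores a single synthetic ribosome binding site, J61123, as a standardized building block for modular assembly in E. coli and related enteric bacteria. It is built on the pUPD3 domestication backbone and is catalogued as a bacterial expression vector, although on its own it is a parts-storage plasmid rather than a complete expression unit. No promoter, coding sequence or terminator accompanies the RBS in the record. The plasmid replicates at high copy from a ColE1/pUC-type origin. Selection is by chloramphenicol, through the cat gene driven by its native promoter.

The insert is only 20 bp, was introduced by Golden Gate cloning, and is too short to have been picked up as a named feature by the automated annotation. The cloning site appears to lie between the T7 and SP6 phage promoters, which flank the junction of the circular map. A residual lacZα fragment sits next to the T7 promoter, which would fit a screening cassette displaced when the part was inserted, although the record does not say so. An f1 origin, which can support single-stranded DNA production with helper phage, and a short tet promoter fragment are also annotated as backbone remnants.

In the GoldenBraid scheme, a part like this is released by a type IIS restriction enzyme with defined overhangs and ligated in order with promoter, coding sequence and terminator parts to form a transcriptional unit. The specific enzyme sites and overhangs are not listed in the record. J61123 is one RBS option in the toolkit for setting translation initiation of a downstream gene, but the record gives no strength for it.
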