Features (pLannotate 1.2.2; 8 found; start..end, strand, type, name):
     72..90      -  promoter       SP6 promoter: promoter for bacteriophage SP6 RNA polymerase
    237..825     -  rep_origin     ori: high-copy-number ColE1/pMB1/pBR322/pUC origin of replication
    940..1042    +  promoter       cat promoter: promoter of the E. coli cat gene encoding chloramphenicol acetyltransferase
   1043..1699    +  CDS            cat: CAT_ECOLX - Experimental evidence at protein level: Swiss-Prot protein existence level 1. This enzyme is an effector of chloramphenicol resistance in bacteria. From Escherichia coli. This protein is used as a marker in many commonly used cloning vectors, such as pACYC184.
   1787..1804    -  promoter       tet promoter (fragment): E. coli promoter for tetracycline efflux protein gene
   1815..2270    +  rep_origin     f1 ori (sequence partly withheld): f1 bacteriophage origin of replication; arrow indicates direction of (+) strand synthesis
   2289..2310    -  CDS            lacZα (fragment): LacZα fragment of β-galactosidase; lacZ fragment
   2313..2331    +  promoter       T7 promoter: promoter for bacteriophage T7 RNA polymerase
>Addgene plasmid #243972 | pUPD3_RBS_J61123 | addgene full sequence | sequence record 487803 | Addgene NGS Result
GGTCTCGCATTCAGTTAGTCATCTCTTTCTCTTTGCGAGACCACTCATCGCCCAATCACTAGTGAATTCG
TTCTATAGTGTCACCTAAATACCATAGAGCCGTTGGTCATAGCTGTTTCCTGTCCAGGCATCATGACACG
GTTATCCACAGAATCAGGGGATAACGCAGGAAAGAACATGTGAGCAAAAGGCCAGCAAAAGGCCAGGAAC
CGTAAAAAGGCCGCGTTGCTGGCGTTTTTCCATAGGCTCCGCCCCCCTGACGAGCATCACAAAAATCGAC
GCTCAAGTCAGAGGTGGCGAAACCCGACAGGACTATAAAGATACCAGGCGTTTCCCCCTGGAAGCTCCCT
CGTGCGCTCTCCTGTTCCGACCCTGCCGCTTACCGGATACCTGTCCGCCTTTCTCCCTTCGGGAAGCGTG
GCGCTTTCTCATAGCTCACGCTGTAGGTATCTCAGTTCGGTGTAGGTCGTTCGCTCCAAGCTGGGCTGTG
TGCACGAACCCCCCGTTCAGCCCGACCGCTGCGCCTTATCCGGTAACTATCGTCTTGAGTCCAACCCGGT
AAGACACGACTTATCGCCACTGGCAGCAGCCACTGGTAACAGGATTAGCAGAGCGAGGTATGTAGGCGGT
GCTACAGAGTTCTTGAAGTGGTGGCCTAACTACGGCTACACTAGAAGAACAGTATTTGGTATCTGCGCTC
TGCTGAAGCCAGTTACCTTCGGAAAAAGAGTTGGTAGCTCTTGATCCGGCAAACAAACCACCGCTGGTAG
CGGTGGTTTTTTTGTTTGCAAGCAGCAGATTACGCGCAGAAAAAAAGGATCTCAAGAAGATCCTTTGATC
TTTTCTACGGGGTCTGACGCTCAGTGGAACGAAAACTCACGTTAAGGGATTTTGGTCATGAGATTATCAA
AAAGGATCTTCACCTAGATCCTTTTGTGATGATCGGCACGTAAGAGGTTCCAACTTTCACCATAATGAAA
TAAGATCACTACCGGGCGTATTTTTTGAGTTATCGAGATTTTCAGGAGCTAAGGAAGCTAAAATGGAGAA
AAAAATCACTGGATATACCACCGTTGATATATCCCAATGGCATCGTAAAGAACATTTTGAGGCATTTCAG
TCAGTTGCTCAATGTACCTATAACCAGACCGTTCAGCTGGATATTACGGCCTTTTTAAAGACCGTAAAGA
AAAATAAGCACAAGTTTTATCCGGCCTTTATTCACATTCTTGCCCGCCTGATGAATGCTCATCCGGAATT
CCGTATGGCAATGAAAGACGGTGAGCTGGTGATATGGGATAGTGTTCACCCTTGTTACACCGTTTTCCAT
GAGCAAACTGAAACGTTTTCATCGCTCTGGAGTGAATACCACGACGATTTCCGGCAGTTTCTACACATAT
ATTCGCAAGATGTGGCGTGTTACGGTGAAAACCTGGCCTATTTCCCTAAAGGGTTTATTGAGAATATGTT
TTTCGTGTCAGCCAATCCCTGGGTGAGTTTCACCAGTTTTGATTTAAACGTGGCCAATATGGACAACTTC
TTCGCCCCCGTTTTCACCATGGGCAAATATTATACGCAAGGCGACAAGGTGCTGATGCCGCTGGCGATTC
AGGTTCATCATGCCGTTTGTGATGGCTTCCATGTCGGCAGAATGCTTAATGAATTACAACAGTACTGCGA
TGAGTGGCAGGGCGGGGCGTAATTTTTTTAAGGCAGTTATTGGTGCCCTTAAACGCCTGGTTGCTACGCC
TGAATAAGTGATAATAAGCGGATGAATGGCAGAAATTCGATGATAAGCTGTCAAACATGATGT
[125 nt withheld, positions 1814-1938]
C
[91 nt withheld, positions 1940-2030]
AGGGTGATGGTTCACGTAGTGGGCCAGCGCCCTGATAGACGGTTTTTCGCCCTTTGACGTTGGAGTCCAC
GTTCTTT
[37 nt withheld, positions 2108-2144]
ACCCTATCTCGGTCTATTCTTTTGATTTATAAGGGATTTTGCCGATTTCGGCCTATTGGTTAAAAAATGA
GCTGATTTAACAAAAATTTAACGCGAATTTTAACAAAATATTAACGCTTACAATTTTAACATTGTAGAAA
CGCATGTAAAACGACGGCCAGTGAATTGTAATACGACTCACTATAGGGTGAATTCCGCTTAGGACCTTAG
ATATTGATCTCAA
